>Addgene plasmid #31717 | pRK5M-ADAM10 | addgene full sequence | sequence record 140290 | Addgene NGS Result
TTCGAGCTCGCCCGACATTGATTATTGACTAGTTATTAATAGTAATCAATTACGGGGTCATTAGTTCATA
GCCCATATATGGAGTTCCGCGTTACATAACTTACGGTAAATGGCCCGCCTGGCTGACCGCCCAACGACCC
CCGCCCATTGACGTCAATAATGACGTATGTTCCCATAGTAACGCCAATAGGGACTTTCCATTGACGTCAA
TGGGTGGAGTATTTACGGTAAACTGCCCACTTGGCAGTACATCAAGTGTATCATATGCCAAGTACGCCCC
CTATTGACGTCAATGACGGTAAATGGCCCGCCTGGCATTATGCCCAGTACATGACCTTATGGGACTTTCC
TACTTGGCAGTACATCTACGTATTAGTCATCGCTATTACCATGGTGATGCGGTTTTGGCAGTACATCAAT
GGGCGTGGATAGCGGTTTGACTCACGGGGATTTCCAAGTCTCCACCCCATTGACGTCAATGGGAGTTTGT
TTTGGCACCAAAATCAACGGGACTTTCCAAAATGTCGTAACAACTCCGCCCCATTGACGCAAATGGGCGG
TAGGCGTGTACGGTGGGAGGTCTATATAAGCAGAGCTCGTTTAGTGAACCGTCAGATCGCCTGGAGACGC
CATCCACGCTGTTTTGACCTCCATAGAAGACACCGGGACCGATCCAGCCTCCGCGGCCGGGAACGGTGCA
TTGGAACGCGGATTCCCCGTGCCAAGAGTGACGTAAGTACCGCCTATAGAGTCTATAGGCCCACCCCCTT
GGCTTCGTTAGAACGCGGCTACAATTAATACATAACCTTATGTATCATACACATACGATTTAGGTGACAC
TATAGAATAACATCCACTTTGCCTTTCTCTCCACAGGTGTCCACTCCCAGGTCCAACTGCACCTCGGTTC
TATCGATTGAATTCCCCGGGGATCTCGGAAGATGGTGTTGCTGAGAGTGTTAATTCTGCTCCTCTCCTGG
GCGGCGGGGATGGGAGGTCAGTATGGGAATCCTTTAAATAAATATATCAGACATTATGAAGGATTATCTT
ACAATGTGGATTCATTACACCAAAAACACCAGCGTGCCAAAAGAGCAGTCTCACATGAAGACCAATTTTT
ACGTCTAGATTTCCATGCCCATGGAAGACATTTCAACCTACGAATGAAGAGGGACACTTCCCTTTTCAGT
GATGAATTTAAAGTAGAAACATCAAATAAAGTACTTGATTATGATACCTCTCATATTTACACTGGACATA
TTTATGGTGAAGAAGGAAGTTTTAGCCATGGGTCTGTTATTGATGGAAGATTTGAAGGATTCATCCAGAC
TCGTGGTGGCACATTTTATGTTGAGCCAGCAGAGAGATATATTAAAGACCGAACTCTGCCATTTCACTCT
GTCATTTATCATGAAGATGATATTAACTATCCCCATAAATACGGTCCTCAGGGGGGCTGTGCAGATCATT
CAGTATTTGAAAGAATGAGGAAATACCAGATGACTGGTGTAGAGGAAGTAACACAGATACCTCAAGAAGA
ACATGCTGCTAATGGTCCAGAACTTCTGAGAAAAAAACGTACAACTTCAGCTGAAAAAAATACTTGTCAG
CTTTATATTCAGACTGATCATTTGTTCTTTAAATATTACGGAACACGAGAAGCTGTGATTGCCCAGATAT
CCAGTCATGTTAAAGCGATTGATACAATTTACCAGACCACAGACTTCTCCGGAATCCGTAACATCAGTTT
CATGGTGAAACGCATAAGAATCAATACAACTGCTGATGAGAAGGACCCTACAAATCCTTTCCGTTTCCCA
AATATTGGTGTGGAGAAGTTTCTGGAATTGAATTCTGAGCAGAATCATGATGACTACTGTTTGGCCTATG
TCTTCACAGACCGAGATTTTGATGATGGCGTACTTGGTCTGGCTTGGGTTGGAGCACCTTCAGGAAGCTC
TGGAGGAATATGTGAAAAAAGTAAACTCTATTCAGATGGTAAGAAGAAGTCCTTAAACACTGGAATTATT
ACTGTTCAGAACTATGGGTCTCATGTACCTCCCAAAGTCTCTCACATTACTTTTGCTCACGAAGTTGGAC
ATAACTTTGGATCCCCACATGATTCTGGAACAGAGTGCACACCAGGAGAATCTAAGAATTTGGGTCAAAA
AGAAAATGGCAATTACATCATGTATGCAAGAGCAACATCTGGGGACAAACTTAACAACAATAAATTCTCA
CTCTGTAGTATTAGAAATATAAGCCAAGTTCTTGAGAAGAAGAGAAACAACTGTTTTGTTGAATCTGGCC
AACCTATTTGTGGAAATGGAATGGTAGAACAAGGTGAAGAATGTGATTGTGGCTATAGTGACCAGTGTAA
AGATGAATGCTGCTTCGATGCAAATCAACCAGAGGGAAGAAAATGCAAACTGAAACCTGGGAAACAGTGC
AGTCCAAGTCAAGGTCCTTGTTGTACAGCACAGTGTGCATTCAAGTCAAAGTCTGAGAAGTGTCGGGATG
ATTCAGACTGTGCAAGGGAAGGAATATGTAATGGCTTCACAGCTCTCTGCCCAGCATCTGACCCTAAACC
AAACTTCACAGACTGTAATAGGCATACACAAGTGTGCATTAATGGGCAATGTGCAGGTTCTATCTGTGAG
AAATATGGCTTAGAGGAGTGTACGTGTGCCAGTTCTGATGGCAAAGATGATAAAGAATTATGCCATGTAT
GCTGTATGAAGAAAATGGACCCATCAACTTGTGCCAGTACAGGGTCTGTGCAGTGGAGTAGGCACTTCAG
TGGTCGAACCATCACCCTGCAACCTGGATCCCCTTGCAACGATTTTAGAGGTTACTGTGATGTTTTCATG
CGGTGCAGATTAGTAGATGCTGATGGTCCTCTAGCTAGGCTTAAAAAAGCAATTTTTAGTCCAGAGCTCT
ATGAAAACATTGCTGAATGGATTGTGGCTCATTGGTGGGCAGTATTACTTATGGGAATTGCTCTGATCAT
GCTAATGGCTGGATTTATTAAGATATGCAGTGTTCATACTCCAAGTAGTAATCCAAAGTTGCCTCCTCCT
AAACCACTTCCAGGCACTTTAAAGAGGAGGAGACCTCCACAGCCCATTCAGCAACCCCAGCGTCAGCGGC
CCCGAGAGAGTTATCAAATGGGACACATGAGACGCGTCGACGAGCAGAAGCTGATCAGCGAGGAGGACCT
GCTGTAAGCTTGGCCGCCATGGCCCAACTTGTTTATTGCAGCTTATAATGGTTACAAATAAAGCAATAGC
ATCACAAATTTCACAAATAAAGCATTTTTTTCACTGCATTCTAGTTGTGGTTTGTCCAAACTCATCAATG
TATCTTATCATGTCTGGATCGGGAATTAATTCGGCGCAGCACCATGGCCTGAAATAACCTCTGAAAGAGG
AACTTGGTTAGGTACCTTCTGAGGCGGAAAGAACCAGCTGTGGAATGTGTGTCAGTTAGGGTGTGGAAAG
TCCCCAGGCTCCCCAGCAGGCAGAAGTATGCAAAGCATGCATCTCAATTAGTCAGCAACCAGGTGTGGAA
AGTCCCCAGGCTCCCCAGCAGGCAGAAGTATGCAAAGCATGCATCTCAATTAGTCAGCAACCATAGTCCC
GCCCCTAACTCCGCCCATCCCGCCCCTAACTCCGCCCAGTTCCGCCCATTCTCCGCCCCATGGCTGACTA
ATTTTTTTTATTTATGCAGAGGCCGAGGCCGCCTCGGCCTCTGAGCTATTCCAGAAGTAGTGAGGAGGCT
TTTTTGGAGGCCTAGGCTTTTGCAAAAAGCTGTTAACAGCTTGGCACTGGCCGTCGTTTTACAACGTCGT
GACTGGGAAAACCCTGGCGTTACCCAACTTAATCGCCTTGCAGCACATCCCCCTTTCGCCAGCTGGCGTA
ATAGCGAAGAGGCCCGCACCGATCGCCCTTCCCAACAGTTGCGCAGCCTGAATGGCGAATGGCGCCTGAT
GCGGTATTTTCTCCTTACGCATCTGTGCGGTATTTCACACCGCATA
[142 nt withheld, positions 4037-4178]
C
[141 nt withheld, positions 4180-4320]
CCTTTGACGTTGGAGTCCACGTTCTTT
[37 nt withheld, positions 4348-4384]
ACCCTATCTCGGGCTATTCTTTTGATTTATAAGGGATTTTGCCGATTTCTGCCTATTGGTTAAAAAATGA
GCTGATTTAACAAAAATTTAACGCGAATTTTAACAAAATATTAACGTTTACAATTTTATGGTGCACTCTC
AGTACAATCTGCTCTGATGCCGCATAGTTAAGCCAGCCCCGACACCCGCCAACACCCGCTGACGCGCCCT
GACGGGCTTGTCTGCTCCCGGCATCCGCTTACAGACAAGCTGTGACCGTCTCCGGGAGCTGCATGTGTCA
GAGGTTTTCACCGTCATCACCGAAACGCGCGAGACGAAAGGGCCTCGTGATACGCCTATTTTTATAGGTT
AATGTCATGATAATAATGGTTTCTTAGACGTCAGGTGGCACTTTTCGGGGAAATGTGCGCGGAACCCCTA
TTTGTTTATTTTTCTAAATACATTCAAATATGTATCCGCTCATGAGACAATAACCCTGATAAATGCTTCA
ATAATATTGAAAAAGGAAGAGTATGAGTATTCAACATTTCCGTGTCGCCCTTATTCCCTTTTTTGCGGCA
TTTTGCCTTCCTGTTTTTGCTCACCCAGAAACGCTGGTGAAAGTAAAAGATGCTGAAGATCAGTTGGGTG
CACGAGTGGGTTACATCGAACTGGATCTCAACAGCGGTAAGATCCTTGAGAGTTTTCGCCCCGAAGAACG
TTTTCCAATGATGAGCACTTTTAAAGTTCTGCTATGTGGCGCGGTATTATCCCGTATTGACGCCGGGCAA
GAGCAACTCGGTCGCCGCATACACTATTCTCAGAATGACTTGGTTGAGTACTCACCAGTCACAGAAAAGC
ATCTTACGGATGGCATGACAGTAAGAGAATTATGCAGTGCTGCCATAACCATGAGTGATAACACTGCGGC
CAACTTACTTCTGACAACGATCGGAGGACCGAAGGAGCTAACCGCTTTTTTGCACAACATGGGGGATCAT
GTAACTCGCCTTGATCGTTGGGAACCGGAGCTGAATGAAGCCATACCAAACGACGAGCGTGACACCACGA
TGCCTGTAGCAATGGCAACAACGTTGCGCAAACTATTAACTGGCGAACTACTTACTCTAGCTTCCCGGCA
ACAATTAATAGACTGGATGGAGGCGGATAAAGTTGCAGGACCACTTCTGCGCTCGGCCCTTCCGGCTGGC
TGGTTTATTGCTGATAAATCTGGAGCCGGTGAGCGTGGGTCTTGCGGTATCATTGCAGCACTGGGGCCAG
ATGGTAAGCCCTCCCGTATCGTAGTTATCTACACGACGGGGAGTCAGGCAACTATGGATGAACGAAATAG
ACAGATCGCTGAGATAGGTGCCTCACTGATTAAGCATTGGTAACTGTCAGACCAAGTTTACTCATATATA
CTTTAGATTGATTTAAAACTTCATTTTTAATTTAAAAGGATCTAGGTGAAGATCCTTTTTGATAATCTCA
TGACCAAAATCCCTTAACGTGAGTTTTCGTTCCACTGAGCGTCAGACCCCGTAGAAAAGATCAAAGGATC
TTCTTGAGATCCTTTTTTTCTGCGCGTAATCTGCTGCTTGCAAACAAAAAAACCACCGCTACCAGCGGTG
GTTTGTTTGCCGGATCAAGAGCTACCAACTCTTTTTCCGAAGGTAACTGGCTTCAGCAGAGCGCAGATAC
CAAATACTGTTCTTCTAGTGTAGCCGTAGTTAGGCCACCACTTCAAGAACTCTGTAGCACCGCCTACATA
CCTCGCTCTGCTAATCCTGTTACCAGTGGCTGCTGCCAGTGGCGATAAGTCGTGTCTTACCGGGTTGGAC
TCAAGACGATAGTTACCGGATAAGGCGCAGCGGTCGGGCTGAACGGGGGGTTCGTGCACACAGCCCAGCT
TTGAGCGAACGACCTACACCGAACTGAGATACCTACAGCGTGAGCTATGAGAAAGCGCCACGCTTCCCGA
AGGGAGAAAGGCGGACAGGTATCCGGTAAGCGGCAGGGTCGGAACAGGAGAGCGCACGAGGGAGCTTCCA
GGGGGAAACGCCTGGTATCTTTATAGTCCTGTCGGGTTTCGCCACCTCTGACTTGAGCGTCGATTTTTGT
GATGCTCGTCAGGGGGGCGGAGCCTATGGAAAAACGCCAGCAACGCGGCCTTTTTACGGTTCCTGGCCTT
TTGCTGGCCTTTTGCTCACATGTTCTTTCCTGCGTTATCCCCTGATTCTGTGGATAACCGTATTACCGCC
TTTGAGTGAGCTGATACCGCTCGCCGCAGCCGAACGACCGAGCGCAGCGAGTCAGTGAGCGAGGAAGCGG
AAGAGCGCCCAATACGCAAACCGCCTCTCCCCGCGCGTTGGCCGATTCATTAATGAGCGCCCAATACGCA
AACCGCCTCTCCCCGCGCGTTGGCCGATTCATTAATGCAGCTGGCACGACAGGTTTCCCGACTGGAAAGC
GGGCAGTGAGCGCAACGCAATTAATGTGAGTTAGCTCACTCATTAGGCACCCCAGGCTTTACACTTTATG
CTTCCGGCTCGTATGTTGTGTGGAATTGTGAGCGGATAACAATTTCACACAGGAAACAGCTATGACATGA
TTACGAATTAA
Features (pLannotate 1.2.2; 21 found; start..end, strand, type, name):
     14..393     +  enhancer       CMV enhancer: human cytomegalovirus immediate early enhancer
    394..597     +  promoter       CMV promoter: human cytomegalovirus (CMV) immediate early promoter
    733..776     +  intron         CMV intron (fragment): modified intron A from human cytomegalovirus
    828..846     +  promoter       SP6 promoter: promoter for bacteriophage SP6 RNA polymerase
    850..887     +  CDS            IgH signal sequence (fragment): signal sequence from the mouse immunoglobulin heavy chain variable region
    942..3185    +  CDS            ADAM10: ADA10_HUMAN - Also known as KUZ, MADM. Experimental evidence at protein level: Swiss-Prot protein existence level 1. (Microbial infection) Promotes the cytotoxic activity of S.aureus hly by binding to the toxin at zonula adherens and promoting formation of toxin pores. From Homo sapiens (Human).
   3246..3380    +  polyA_signal   SV40 poly(A) signal: SV40 polyadenylation signal
   3449..3806    +  promoter       SV40 promoter: SV40 enhancer and early promoter
   3825..3979    +  CDS            lacZα (fragment): LacZα fragment of β-galactosidase; lacZ fragment
   3985..4036    -  misc_feature   bom (fragment): basis of mobility region from pBR322
   4055..4510    +  rep_origin     f1 ori (sequence partly withheld): f1 bacteriophage origin of replication; arrow indicates direction of (+) strand synthesis
   4511..4560    -  misc_feature   bom (fragment): basis of mobility region from pBR322
   4662..4697    -  CDS            rop (fragment): Rop protein, which maintains plasmids at low copy number; rop
   4792..4896    +  promoter       AmpR promoter: bla
   4897..5757    +  CDS            AmpR: β-lactamase; bla; confers resistance to ampicillin, carbenicillin, and related antibiotics
   5928..6516    +  rep_origin     ori: high-copy-number ColE1/pMB1/pBR322/pUC origin of replication
   6699..6749    +  CDS            lacI (fragment): lac repressor; lacI; The lac repressor binds to the lac operator to inhibit transcription in E. coli. This inhibition can be relieved by adding lactose or isopropyl-β-D-thiogalactopyranoside (IPTG).
   6751..6843    +  CDS            lacI (fragment): lac repressor; lacI; The lac repressor binds to the lac operator to inhibit transcription in E. coli. This inhibition can be relieved by adding lactose or isopropyl-β-D-thiogalactopyranoside (IPTG).
   6856..6877    +  protein_bind   CAP binding site: CAP binding activates transcription in the presence of cAMP. E. coli catabolite activator protein
   6892..6922    +  promoter       lac promoter: promoter for the E. coli lac operon
   6930..6946    +  protein_bind   lac operator: The lac repressor binds to the lac operator to inhibit transcription in E. coli. This inhibition can be relieved by adding lactose or isopropyl-β-D-thiogalactopyranoside (IPTG). lac repressor encoded by lacI
