[The description below was written by a language model from this plasmid's Addgene catalogue record and pLannotate feature annotations shown in this document.]
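Description:
pRK5M-ADAM10 is a mammalian expression plasmid built on the pRK5 backbone that carries the human ADAM10 coding sequence, which encodes a membrane-anchored metalloprotease of the ADAM family (also known as KUZ or MADM). According to the catalogue entry, the protein is fused to a Myc epitope at its C terminus. The tag is not annotated separately in the feature table, although a short unannotated stretch lies between the end of the ADAM10 match and the polyadenylation signal. In bacteria the plasmid is maintained at high copy through a ColE1/pUC-type origin and selected with ampicillin via the β-lactamase gene. An f1 origin is also present, which would allow single-stranded DNA production.

Expression in mammalian cells is driven by the human cytomegalovirus immediate early enhancer and promoter, followed by a fragment of the CMV intron A, and transcripts are terminated by an SV40 polyadenylation signal. An SP6 promoter sits just upstream of the insert and serves as a sequencing primer site and a potential start point for in vitro transcription. The annotation also flags a short fragment resembling a mouse immunoglobulin heavy chain signal sequence between SP6 and ADAM10; this appears to be a partial backbone remnant or a chance match, and the record does not indicate that it is part of the expressed protein. An SV40 enhancer/early promoter region lies downstream of the cassette, and the remaining lacZα, lacI, rop and bom fragments and lac promoter/operator elements are cloning-vector remnants. No mammalian selection marker is annotated, so the plasmid suits transient transfection. The associated publication concerns protease-mediated ectodomain shedding of the type I TGF-β receptor, suggesting use for overexpressing detectable, epitope-tagged ADAM10 in such studies.
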