Addgene plasmid #31717: pRK5M-ADAM10
Depositing lab: Rik Derynck. Depositing organization: University of California, San Francisco (UCSF). Publication: TACE-mediated ectodomain shedding of the type I TGF-beta receptor downregulates TGF-beta signaling. Liu C, Xu P, Lamouille S, Xu J, Derynck R. Mol Cell. 2009 Jul 10. 35(1):26-36. 10.1016/j.molcel.2009.06.018 PubMed 19595713.
Backbone
  Vector backbone: pRK5
  Backbone size w/o insert (bp): 4716
  Vector type: Mammalian Expression
Growth in bacteria
  Bacterial resistance: Ampicillin, 100 μg/mL
  Growth temperature: 37°C
  Growth strain: DH5alpha
  Copy number: High Copy
Gene/Insert
  Gene/Insert name: ADAM10
  Species: H. sapiens (human)
  Entrez Gene: ADAM10 (a.k.a. AD10, AD18, CD156c, CDw156, HsT18717, MADM, RAK, kuz)
  Tag / fusion protein: Myc (C terminal on insert)
  Cloning method: Restriction Enzyme
  Sequencing primers: 5′ SP6; 3′ SV40pA-R
Terms and licenses: Academic/Nonprofit Terms; Industry Terms: Not Available to Industry
How to cite: pRK5M-ADAM10 was a gift from Rik Derynck (Addgene plasmid # 31717 ; http://n2t.net/addgene:31717 ; RRID:Addgene_31717)
