>Addgene plasmid #31717 | pRK5M-ADAM10 | addgene partial sequence | sequence record 37516 | SV40pA-R 5'-GAAATTTGTGATGCTATTGC-3'
AGCTGCATAACAGTTGGGCCATGGCGGCCAAGCTTACAGCAGGTCCTCCTCGCTGATCAGCTTCTGCTCG
TCGACGCGTCTCATGTGTCCCATTTGATAACTCTCTCGGGGCCGCTGACGCTGGGGTTGCTGAATGGGCT
GTGGAGGTCTCCTCCTCTTTAAAGTGCCTGGAAGTGGTTTAGGAGGAGGCAACTTTGGATTACTACTTGG
AGTATGAACACTGCATATCTTAATAAATCCAGCCATTAGCATGATCAGAGCAATTCCCATAAGTAATACT
GCCCACCAATGAGCCACAATCCATTCAGCAATGTTTTCATAGAGCTCTGGACTAAAAATTGCTTTTTTAA
GCCTAGCTAGAGGACCATCAGCATCTACTAATCTGCACCGCATGAAAACATCACAGTAACCTCTAAAATC
GTTGCAAGGGGATCCAGGTTGCAGGGTGATGGTTCGACCACTGAAGTGCCTACTCCACTGCACAGACCCT
GTACTGGCACAAGTTGATGGGTCCATTTTCTTCATACAGCATACATGGCATAATTCTTTATCATCTTTGC
CATCAGAACTGGCACACGTACACTCCTCTAAGCCATATTTCTCACAGATAGAACCTGCACATTGCCCATT
AATGCACACTTGTGTATGCCTATTACAGTCTGTGAAGTTTGGTTTAGGGTCAGATGCTGGGCAGAGAGCT
GTGAAGCCATTACATATTCCTTCCCTTGCACAGTCTGAATCATCCCGACACTTCTCAGACTTTGACTTGA
ATGCACACTGTGCTGTACAACAAGGACCTTGACTTGGACTGCACTGTTTCCCAGGTTTCAGTTTGCATTT
TCTTCCCTCTGGTTGATTTGCATCGAAGCAGCATT
